>Addgene plasmid #69958 | 4Z31 | depositor partial sequence | sequence record 124282 | Insert
AGTAATCTAGGTGAGAATAAACACTATGAGGTTGCAAAGAAATGCGTTGAGGATTTGGCACTCTACTTAA
AACCACTAAGTGGAGGTAAAGGTGTAGCTAGCTTGAACCAGAGTGCACTGAGCCGTCCAATGCAAAGGAA
ACTGGTGACACTTGTAAATTGTCAACTGGTGGAGGAAGAAGGTCGTGTAAGAGCCATGCGAGCAGCTCGT
TCCCTTGGAGAAAGAACTGTAACAGAACTGATATTACAGCACCAGAACCCTCAGCAGTTGTCTGCCAATC
TATGGGCCGCTGTCAGGGCTCGAGGATGCCAGTTTTTAGGGCCAGCTATGCAAGAAGAGGCCTTGAAGCT
GGTGTTACTGGCATTAGAAGATGGTTCTGCCCTCTCAAGGAAAGTTCTGGTACTTTTTGTTGTGCAGAGA
CTAGAACCAAGATTTCCTCAGGCATCAAAAACAAGTATTGGTCATGTTGTGCAACTACTGTATCGAGCTT
CTTGTTTTAAGGTTACCAAAAGAGATGAAGACTCTTCCCTAATGCAGCTGAAGGAGGAATTTCGGAGTTA
TGAAGCATTACGCAGAGAACATGATGCCCAAATTGTTCATATTGCCATGGAAGCAGGACTCCGTATTTCA
CCTGAACAGTGGTCCTCTCTTTTGTATGGTGATTTGGCTCATAAATCACACATGCAGTCTATCATTGATA
AGCTACAGTCTCCAGAGTCATTTGCAAAGAGTGTCCAGGAATTGACAATTGTTTTGCAACGAACAGGTGA
CCCAGCTAACTTAAATAGACTGAGGCCTCATTTAGAGCTTCTTGCAAACATAGACCCTAATCCAGACGCT
GTTTCACCAACTTGGGAGCAGCTGGAAAATGCAATGGTAGCTGTTAAAACAGTAGTTCATGGCCTTGTGG
ACTTCATACAAAATTATAGTAGAAAAGGCCATGAGACCCCTCAG
