>Addgene plasmid #69958 | 4Z31 | addgene partial sequence | sequence record 126239 | T7term 5'-GCTAGTTATTGCTCAGCGG-3'
CTTCCTTTCGGGCTTTGTTAGCAGCCGGATCTCAGTGGTGGTGGTGGTGGTGCTCGAGTGCGGCCGCAAG
CTTCGTCATCACTGAGGGGTCTCATGGCCTTTTCTACTATAATTTTGTATGAAGTCCACAAGGCCATGAA
CTACTGTTTTAACAGCTACCATTGCATTTTCCAGCTGCTCCCAAGTTGGTGAAACAGCGTCTGGATTAGG
GTCTATGTTTGCAAGAAGCTCTAAATGAGGCCTCAGTCTATTTAAGTTAGCTGGGTCACCTGTTCGTTGC
AAAACAATTGTCAATTCCTGGACACTCTTTGCAAATGACTCTGGAGACTGTAGCTTATCAATGATAGACT
GCATGTGTGATTTATGAGCCAAATCACCATACAAAAGAGAGGACCACTGTTCAGGTGAAATACGGAGTCC
TGCTTCCATGGCAATATGAACAATTTGGGCATCATGTTCTCTGCGTAATGCTTCATAACTCCGAAATTCC
TCCTTCAGCTGCATTAGGGAAGAGTCTTCATCTCTTTTGGTAACCTTAAAACAAGAAGCTCGATACAGTA
GTTGCACAACATGACCAATACTTGTTTTTGATGCCTGAGGAAATCTTGGTTCTAGTCTCTGCACAACAAA
AAGTACCAGAACTTTCCTTGAGAGGGCAGAACCATCTTCTAATGCCAGTAACACCAGCTTCAAGGCCTCT
TCTTGCATAGCTGGCCCTAAAAACTGGCATCCTCGAGCCCTGACAGCGGCCCATAGATTGGCAGACAACT
GCTGAGGGTTCTGGTGCTGTAATATCAGTTCTGTTACAGTTCTTTCTCCAAGGGAACGAGCTGCTCGCAT
GGCTCTTACACGACCTTCTTCCTCCACCAGTTGACAATTTACAAGTGTCACCAGTTTCCTTTGCATTGGA
CGGCTCAGTGCACTCTGGTTCAAGCTAGCTACACCTTTACCTCCACTTAGTGGTTTTAAGTAGAGTGCCA
AATCCTCAACGCATTTCTTTGCAACCTCATAGTGTTTATTCTCACCTAGATTACTGCCCTGGAAATACAA
GTTTTCTCTGCCGCTGCTGTGATGATGATGATGATGCATGGTATATCTCCTTCTTAAAGTTAAACAAAAT
TATTTCTAGAGGGGAATTGTTATCCG
