>Addgene plasmid #69958 | 4Z31 | addgene partial sequence | sequence record 126241 | T7 5'-TAATACGACTCACTATAGGG-3'
TTCCCCTCTAGAAATAATTTTGTTTAACTTTAAGAAGGAGATATACCATGCATCATCATCATCATCACAG
CAGCGGCAGAGAAAACTTGTATTTCCAGGGCAGTAATCTAGGTGAGAATAAACACTATGAGGTTGCAAAG
AAATGCGTTGAGGATTTGGCACTCTACTTAAAACCACTAAGTGGAGGTAAAGGTGTAGCTAGCTTGAACC
AGAGTGCACTGAGCCGTCCAATGCAAAGGAAACTGGTGACACTTGTAAATTGTCAACTGGTGGAGGAAGA
AGGTCGTGTAAGAGCCATGCGAGCAGCTCGTTCCCTTGGAGAAAGAACTGTAACAGAACTGATATTACAG
CACCAGAACCCTCAGCAGTTGTCTGCCAATCTATGGGCCGCTGTCAGGGCTCGAGGATGCCAGTTTTTAG
GGCCAGCTATGCAAGAAGAGGCCTTGAAGCTGGTGTTACTGGCATTAGAAGATGGTTCTGCCCTCTCAAG
GAAAGTTCTGGTACTTTTTGTTGTGCAGAGACTAGAACCAAGATTTCCTCAGGCATCAAAAACAAGTATT
GGTCATGTTGTGCAACTACTGTATCGAGCTTCTTGTTTTAAGGTTACCAAAAGAGATGAAGACTCTTCCC
TAATGCAGCTGAAGGAGGAATTTCGGAGTTATGAAGCATTACGCAGAGAACATGATGCCCAAATTGTTCA
TATTGCCATGGAAGCAGGACTCCGTATTTCACCTGAACAGTGGTCCTCTCTTTTGTATGGTGATTTGGCT
CATAAATCACACATGCAGTCTATCATTGATAAGCTACAGTCTCCAGAGTCATTTGCAAAGAGTGTCCAGG
AATTGACAATTGTTTTGCAACGAACAGGTGACCCAGCTAACTTAAATAGACTGAGGCCTCATTTAGAGCT
TCTTGCAAACATAGACCCTAATCCAGACGCTGTTTCACCAACTTGGGAGCAGCTGGAAAATGCAATGGTA
GCTGTTAAAACAGTAGTTCATGGCCTTGTGGACTTCATACAAAATT
