[The description below was written by a language model from this plasmid's Addgene catalogue record.]
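Description:
4Z31 is a bacterial expression plasmid built on the pET28-MHL backbone, a pET28-derived vector from a structural genomics programme. It is selected with kanamycin and is recorded as high copy. The record lists a standard cloning strain for maintenance. Because transcription depends on a T7 promoter, protein production would require a host that supplies T7 RNA polymerase, although the record does not name an expression strain. No feature table accompanies this entry, so the origin of replication and other backbone elements are not itemised here.

The insert is a fragment of human RC3H2 (also known as MNAB or RNF164), derived from an MGC collection clone and annotated as spanning residues S87 to Q404. It is therefore a truncated domain construct rather than the full open reading frame, consistent with the stated caveat that the insert may not be the full ORF. Expression is driven by the T7-lacO promoter, in which a lac operator placed next to the T7 promoter keeps transcription repressed until induction. The backbone adds an N-terminal His tag for immobilised metal affinity purification. A TEV protease cleavage site follows the tag, so it can be removed after purification to leave near-native protein.

The stated purpose is recombinant production of this RC3H2 fragment in bacteria for structure determination, and the plasmid name appears to match the identifier of the associated structure entry mentioned in the depositor comments. The cloning method is recorded as unknown, and the insert can be verified by sequencing with standard T7 promoter and T7 terminator primers.
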