Addgene plasmid #69958: 4Z31
Purpose: Bacterial expression for structure determination; may not be full ORF
Depositing lab: Cheryl Arrowsmith. Depositing organization: University of Toronto.
Backbone
  Vector backbone: pET28-MHL
  Backbone manufacturer: SGC (Addgene plasmid #26096)
  Vector type: Bacterial Expression
Growth in bacteria
  Bacterial resistance: Kanamycin, 50 μg/mL
  Growth temperature: 37°C
  Growth strain: DH5alpha
  Copy number: High Copy
Gene/Insert
  Gene/Insert name: RC3H2:YTC020-E10:C234061 (alt names: RC3H2:S87-Q404; MGC collection)
  Species: H. sapiens (human)
  Entrez Gene: RC3H2 (a.k.a. MNAB, RNF164)
  Promoter: T7-lacO
  Tag / fusion protein: His (N terminal on backbone); TEV cleavage site (N terminal on backbone)
  Cloning method: Unknown
  Sequencing primers: 5′ T7; 3′ T7-term
Terms and licenses: Academic/Nonprofit Terms; Industry Terms: Not Available to Industry
Depositor comments: http://www.thesgc.org/structures/4Z31 for more information
How to cite: 4Z31 was a gift from Cheryl Arrowsmith (Addgene plasmid # 69958 ; http://n2t.net/addgene:69958 ; RRID:Addgene_69958)
